Addgene plasmid #90597: CDC6 B6.1 gRNA
Purpose: 3rd generation lentiviral gRNA plasmid targeting human CDC6
Depositing lab: Iain Cheeseman. Depositing organization: Whitehead Institute for Biomedical Research. Publication: Large-Scale Analysis of CRISPR/Cas9 Cell-Cycle Knockouts Reveals the Diversity of p53-Dependent Responses to Cell-Cycle Defects. McKinley KL, Cheeseman IM. Dev Cell. 2017 Feb 27;40(4):405-420.e2. doi: 10.1016/j.devcel.2017.01.012. Epub 2017 Feb 16. PubMed 28216383.
Backbone
  Vector backbone: pLenti-sgRNA
  Backbone manufacturer: Eric Lander & David Sabatini labs (Addgene plasmid #71409)
  Backbone size w/o insert (bp): 9151
  Vector type: Lentiviral, CRISPR
  Selectable markers: Puromycin
Growth in bacteria
  Bacterial resistance: Ampicillin, 100 μg/mL
  Growth temperature: 37°C
  Growth strain: NEB Stable
  Copy number: Unknown
Gene/Insert
  Gene/Insert name: CDC6 (Guide Designation B6.1) (alt name: pKMKO series)
  gRNA/shRNA sequence: CACCGGCTTTTACACGAGGAGAACAGG
  Species: H. sapiens (human)
  Promoter: U6
  Cloning method: Restriction Enzyme; 5′ cloning site BsmBI (destroyed during cloning); 3′ cloning site BsmBI (destroyed during cloning)
  Sequencing primers: 5′ hU6-F (5'-GAGGGCCTATTTCCCATGATT-3'); 3′ EF1a-R (5'-CACGGCGACTACTGCACTTA-3')
Terms and licenses: Academic/Nonprofit Terms; Industry Terms: Not Available to Industry
Depositor comments: Please note that gRNA target sequence listed is not strictly the 20nt spacer sequence, but also contains the 5' BsmBI overhang. For more information about knockout human cell lines generated using this plasmid, please see http://cellcycleknockouts.wi.mit.edu/ .
How to cite: CDC6 B6.1 gRNA was a gift from Iain Cheeseman (Addgene plasmid # 90597 ; http://n2t.net/addgene:90597 ; RRID:Addgene_90597)
