[The description below was written by a language model from this plasmid's Addgene catalogue record and pLannotate feature annotations shown in this document.]
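Description:
CDC6 B6.1 gRNA is a third-generation lentiviral CRISPR guide plasmid built on the pLenti-sgRNA backbone and designed to target human CDC6. It is propagated in E. coli through a high-copy ColE1/pUC-type origin with ampicillin selection (AmpR/bla); an f1 origin, an SV40 origin and remnants of lac/lacZα cloning-vector sequence with T3 and T7 promoters are also annotated. The catalogue lists the empty backbone as 9,151 bp, whereas the sequenced record is 7,304 nt. This would be consistent with loss of a filler fragment when the guide was cloned between two BsmBI sites (both destroyed), although the record does not state this.

The viral cassette starts with an RSV promoter fused to a truncated HIV-1 5' LTR, which makes genomic RNA production Tat-independent. It is followed by the Ψ packaging signal with a gag fragment, the Rev response element for nuclear export, and a cPPT/CTS element. It ends in a ΔU3 self-inactivating 3' LTR with a downstream SV40 polyadenylation signal. Within this frame, a human U6 RNA polymerase III promoter drives the CDC6-directed spacer joined to the S. pyogenes guide scaffold (annotated as a tracrRNA fragment). A separate EF-1α core promoter expresses puromycin N-acetyltransferase, with a WPRE downstream to enhance expression, allowing puromycin selection of transduced mammalian cells.

No Cas9 is encoded, so the nuclease must be supplied separately, for example by a Cas9-expressing cell line. The depositor notes that the listed guide sequence includes the 5' BsmBI overhang rather than only the 20-nt spacer. The plasmid belongs to a guide series (pKMKO) used in a large-scale analysis of Cas9-mediated cell-cycle gene knockouts in human cells.
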