Features (pLannotate 1.2.2; 27 found; start..end, strand, type, name):
     15..107     +  CDS            lacI (fragment): lac repressor; lacI; The lac repressor binds to the lac operator to inhibit transcription in E. coli. This inhibition can be relieved by adding lactose or isopropyl-β-D-thiogalactopyranoside (IPTG).
    120..141     +  protein_bind   CAP binding site: CAP binding activates transcription in the presence of cAMP. E. coli catabolite activator protein
    156..186     +  promoter       lac promoter: promoter for the E. coli lac operon
    194..210     +  protein_bind   lac operator: The lac repressor binds to the lac operator to inhibit transcription in E. coli. This inhibition can be relieved by adding lactose or isopropyl-β-D-thiogalactopyranoside (IPTG). lac repressor encoded by lacI
    255..273     +  promoter       T3 promoter: promoter for bacteriophage T3 RNA polymerase
    301..527     +  promoter       RSV promoter: Rous sarcoma virus enhancer/promoter
    528..708     +  LTR            5' LTR (truncated): truncated 5' long terminal repeat (LTR) from HIV-1
    755..880     +  misc_feature   HIV-1 Ψ: packaging signal of human immunodeficiency virus type 1
    864..1227    +  CDS            HIV-1 gag (fragment): gag protein from human immunodeficiency virus 1; gag
   1373..1606    +  misc_feature   RRE: The Rev response element (RRE) of HIV-1 allows for Rev-dependent mRNA export from the nucleus to the cytoplasm.
   1983..2009    +  CDS            Rev (fragment): human immunodeficiency virus 1 (HIV-1) Rev protein; rev; enhances nuclear export of unspliced and incompletely spliced viral mRNAs
   2013..2253    +  promoter       U6 promoter: RNA polymerase III promoter for human U6 snRNA
   2303..2370    +  misc_RNA       tracrRNA (fragment): trans-activating CRISPR RNA for the Streptococcus pyogenes CRISPR/Cas9 system
   2419..2536    +  misc_feature   cPPT/CTS: central polypurine tract and central termination sequence of HIV-1
   2605..2816    +  promoter       EF-1α core promoter: core promoter for human elongation factor EF-1α
   2842..3441    +  CDS            PuroR (fragment): puromycin N-acetyltransferase; pac from Streptomyces; confers resistance to puromycin
   3457..4045    +  misc_feature   WPRE: woodchuck hepatitis virus posttranscriptional regulatory element
   4096..4115    +  misc_feature   cPPT/CTS (fragment): central polypurine tract and central termination sequence of HIV-1
   4117..4350    +  LTR            3' LTR (ΔU3): self-inactivating 3' long terminal repeat (LTR) from HIV-1
   4428..4549    +  polyA_signal   SV40 poly(A) signal: SV40 polyadenylation signal
   4589..4724    +  rep_origin     SV40 ori: SV40 origin of replication
   4745..4763    -  promoter       T7 promoter: promoter for bacteriophage T7 RNA polymerase
   4771..4926    +  CDS            lacZα (fragment): LacZα fragment of β-galactosidase; lacZ fragment
   4931..5359    +  rep_origin     f1 ori (sequence partly withheld): f1 bacteriophage origin of replication; arrow indicates direction of (+) strand synthesis
   5412..5516    +  promoter       AmpR promoter: bla
   5517..6377    +  CDS            AmpR: β-lactamase; bla; confers resistance to ampicillin, carbenicillin, and related antibiotics
   6548..7136    +  rep_origin     ori: high-copy-number ColE1/pMB1/pBR322/pUC origin of replication
>Addgene plasmid #90597 | CDC6 B6.1 gRNA | addgene full sequence | sequence record 182707 | Addgene NGS Result
GAGGAAGCGGAAGAGCGCCCAATACGCAAACCGCCTCTCCCCGCGCGTTGGCCGATTCATTAATGCAGCT
GGCACGACAGGTTTCCCGACTGGAAAGCGGGCAGTGAGCGCAACGCAATTAATGTGAGTTAGCTCACTCA
TTAGGCACCCCAGGCTTTACACTTTATGCTTCCGGCTCGTATGTTGTGTGGAATTGTGAGCGGATAACAA
TTTCACACAGGAAACAGCTATGACCATGATTACGCCAAGCGCGCAATTAACCCTCACTAAAGGGAACAAA
AGCTGGAGCTGCAAGCTTAATGTAGTCTTATGCAATACTCTTGTAGTCTTGCAACATGGTAACGATGAGT
TAGCAACATGCCTTACAAGGAGAGAAAAAGCACCGTGCATGCCGATTGGTGGAAGTAAGGTGGTACGATC
GTGCCTTATTAGGAAGGCAACAGACGGGTCTGACATGGATTGGACGAACCACTGAATTGCCGCATTGCAG
AGATATTGTATTTAAGTGCCTAGCTCGATACATAAACGGGTCTCTCTGGTTAGACCAGATCTGAGCCTGG
GAGCTCTCTGGCTAACTAGGGAACCCACTGCTTAAGCCTCAATAAAGCTTGCCTTGAGTGCTTCAAGTAG
TGTGTGCCCGTCTGTTGTGTGACTCTGGTAACTAGAGATCCCTCAGACCCTTTTAGTCAGTGTGGAAAAT
CTCTAGCAGTGGCGCCCGAACAGGGACTTGAAAGCGAAAGGGAAACCAGAGGAGCTCTCTCGACGCAGGA
CTCGGCTTGCTGAAGCGCGCACGGCAAGAGGCGAGGGGCGGCGACTGGTGAGTACGCCAAAAATTTTGAC
TAGCGGAGGCTAGAAGGAGAGAGATGGGTGCGAGAGCGTCAGTATTAAGCGGGGGAGAATTAGATCGCGA
TGGGAAAAAATTCGGTTAAGGCCAGGGGGAAAGAAAAAATATAAATTAAAACATATAGTATGGGCAAGCA
GGGAGCTAGAACGATTCGCAGTTAATCCTGGCCTGTTAGAAACATCAGAAGGCTGTAGACAAATACTGGG
ACAGCTACAACCATCCCTTCAGACAGGATCAGAAGAACTTAGATCATTATATAATACAGTAGCAACCCTC
TATTGTGTGCATCAAAGGATAGAGATAAAAGACACCAAGGAAGCTTTAGACAAGATAGAGGAAGAGCAAA
ACAAAAGTAAGACCACCGCACAGCAAGCGGCCGCTGATCTTCAGACCTGGAGGAGGAGATATGAGGGACA
ATTGGAGAAGTGAATTATATAAATATAAAGTAGTAAAAATTGAACCATTAGGAGTAGCACCCACCAAGGC
AAAGAGAAGAGTGGTGCAGAGAGAAAAAAGAGCAGTGGGAATAGGAGCTTTGTTCCTTGGGTTCTTGGGA
GCAGCAGGAAGCACTATGGGCGCAGCGTCAATGACGCTGACGGTACAGGCCAGACAATTATTGTCTGGTA
TAGTGCAGCAGCAGAACAATTTGCTGAGGGCTATTGAGGCGCAACAGCATCTGTTGCAACTCACAGTCTG
GGGCATCAAGCAGCTCCAGGCAAGAATCCTGGCTGTGGAAAGATACCTAAAGGATCAACAGCTCCTGGGG
ATTTGGGGTTGCTCTGGAAAACTCATTTGCACCACTGCTGTGCCTTGGAATGCTAGTTGGAGTAATAAAT
CTCTGGAACAGATTTGGAATCACACGACCTGGATGGAGTGGGACAGAGAAATTAACAATTACACAAGCTT
AATACACTCCTTAATTGAAGAATCGCAAAACCAGCAAGAAAAGAATGAACAAGAATTATTGGAATTAGAT
AAATGGGCAAGTTTGTGGAATTGGTTTAACATAACAAATTGGCTGTGGTATATAAAATTATTCATAATGA
TAGTAGGAGGCTTGGTAGGTTTAAGAATAGTTTTTGCTGTACTTTCTATAGTGAATAGAGTTAGGCAGGG
ATATTCACCATTATCGTTTCAGACCCACCTCCCAACCCCGAGGGGACCCAGAGAGGGCCTATTTCCCATG
ATTCCTTCATATTTGCATATACGATACAAGGCTGTTAGAGAGATAATTAGAATTAATTTGACTGTAAACA
CAAAGATATTAGTACAAAATACGTGACGTAGAAAGTAATAATTTCTTGGGTAGTTTGCAGTTTTAAAATT
ATGTTTTAAAATGGACTATCATATGCTTACCGTAACTTGAAAGTATTTCGATTTCTTGGCTTTATATATC
TTGTGGAAAGGACGAAACACCGGCTTTTACACGAGGAGAACAGGGTTTAAGAGCTATGCTGGAAACAGCA
TAGCAAGTTTAAATAAGGCTAGTCCGTTATCAACTTGAAAAAGTGGCACCGAGTCGGTGCTTTTTTTGAA
TTCTAGATCTTGAGACAAATGGCAGTATTCATCCACAATTTTAAAAGAAAAGGGGGGATTGGGGGGTACA
GTGCAGGGGAAAGAATAGTAGACATAATAGCAACAGACATACAAACTAAAGAATTACAAAAACAAATTAC
AAAAATTCAAAATTTTCGGGTTTATTACAGGGACAGCAGAGATCCACTTTGGCGCCGGCTCGAGTGGCTC
CGGTGCCCGTCAGTGGGCAGAGCGCACATCGCCCACAGTCCCCGAGAAGTTGGGGGGAGGGGTCGGCAAT
TGAACCGGTGCCTAGAGAAGGTGGCGCGGGGTAAACTGGGAAAGTGATGTCGTGTACTGGCTCCGCCTTT
TTCCCGAGGGTGGGGGAGAACCGTATATAAGTGCAGTAGTCGCCGTGAACGTTCTTTTTCGCAACGGGTT
TGCCGCCAGAACACAGGTGTCGTGACGCGGGATCCGCCACCATGACCGAGTACAAGCCCACGGTGCGCCT
CGCCACCCGCGACGACGTCCCCAGGGCCGTACGCACCCTCGCCGCCGCGTTCGCCGACTACCCCGCCACG
CGCCACACCGTCGATCCGGACCGCCACATCGAGCGGGTCACCGAGCTGCAAGAACTCTTCCTCACGCGCG
TCGGGCTCGACATCGGCAAGGTGTGGGTCGCGGACGACGGCGCCGCGGTGGCGGTCTGGACCACGCCGGA
GAGCGTCGAAGCGGGGGCGGTGTTCGCCGAGATCGGCCCGCGCATGGCCGAGTTGAGCGGTTCCCGGCTG
GCCGCGCAGCAACAGATGGAAGGCCTCCTGGCGCCGCACCGGCCCAAGGAGCCCGCGTGGTTCCTGGCCA
CCGTCGGAGTCTCGCCCGACCACCAGGGCAAGGGTCTGGGCAGCGCCGTCGTGCTCCCCGGAGTGGAGGC
GGCCGAGCGCGCCGGGGTGCCCGCCTTCCTGGAGACCTCCGCGCCCCGCAACCTCCCCTTCTACGAGCGG
CTCGGCTTCACCGTCACCGCCGACGTCGAGGTGCCCGAAGGACCGCGCACCTGGTGCATGACCCGCAAGC
CCGGTGCCTGAACGCGTTAAGTCGACAATCAACCTCTGGATTACAAAATTTGTGAAAGATTGACTGGTAT
TCTTAACTATGTTGCTCCTTTTACGCTATGTGGATACGCTGCTTTAATGCCTTTGTATCATGCTATTGCT
TCCCGTATGGCTTTCATTTTCTCCTCCTTGTATAAATCCTGGTTGCTGTCTCTTTATGAGGAGTTGTGGC
CCGTTGTCAGGCAACGTGGCGTGGTGTGCACTGTGTTTGCTGACGCAACCCCCACTGGTTGGGGCATTGC
CACCACCTGTCAGCTCCTTTCCGGGACTTTCGCTTTCCCCCTCCCTATTGCCACGGCGGAACTCATCGCC
GCCTGCCTTGCCCGCTGCTGGACAGGGGCTCGGCTGTTGGGCACTGACAATTCCGTGGTGTTGTCGGGGA
AATCATCGTCCTTTCCTTGGCTGCTCGCCTGTGTTGCCACCTGGATTCTGCGCGGGACGTCCTTCTGCTA
CGTCCCTTCGGCCCTCAATCCAGCGGACCTTCCTTCCCGCGGCCTGCTGCCGGCTCTGCGGCCTCTTCCG
CGTCTTCGCCTTCGCCCTCAGACGAGTCGGATCTCCCTTTGGGCCGCCTCCCCGCGTCGACTTTAAGACC
AATGACTTACAAGGCAGCTGTAGATCTTAGCCACTTTTTAAAAGAAAAGGGGGGACTGGAAGGGCTAATT
CACTCCCAACGAAGACAAGATCTGCTTTTTGCTTGTACTGGGTCTCTCTGGTTAGACCAGATCTGAGCCT
GGGAGCTCTCTGGCTAACTAGGGAACCCACTGCTTAAGCCTCAATAAAGCTTGCCTTGAGTGCTTCAAGT
AGTGTGTGCCCGTCTGTTGTGTGACTCTGGTAACTAGAGATCCCTCAGACCCTTTTAGTCAGTGTGGAAA
ATCTCTAGCAGTACGTATAGTAGTTCATGTCATCTTATTATTCAGTATTTATAACTTGCAAAGAAATGAA
TATCAGAGAGTGAGAGGAACTTGTTTATTGCAGCTTATAATGGTTACAAATAAAGCAATAGCATCACAAA
TTTCACAAATAAAGCATTTTTTTCACTGCATTCTAGTTGTGGTTTGTCCAAACTCATCAATGTATCTTAT
CATGTCTGGCTCTAGCTATCCCGCCCCTAACTCCGCCCATCCCGCCCCTAACTCCGCCCAGTTCCGCCCA
TTCTCCGCCCCATGGCTGACTAATTTTTTTTATTTATGCAGAGGCCGAGGCCGCCTCGGCCTCTGAGCTA
TTCCAGAAGTAGTGAGGAGGCTTTTTTGGAGGCCTAGGGACGTACCCAATTCGCCCTATAGTGAGTCGTA
TTACGCGCGCTCACTGGCCGTCGTTTTACAACGTCGTGACTGGGAAAACCCTGGCGTTACCCAACTTAAT
CGCCTTGCAGCACATCCCCCTTTCGCCAGCTGGCGTAATAGCGAAGAGGCCCGCACCGATCGCCCTTCCC
AACAGTTGCGCAGCCTGAATGGCGAATGGG
[124 nt withheld, positions 4931-5054]
C
[91 nt withheld, positions 5056-5146]
A
[49 nt withheld, positions 5148-5196]
CCTTTGACGTTGGAGTCCACGTTCTTT
[37 nt withheld, positions 5224-5260]
ACCCTATCTCGGTCTATTCTTTTGATTTATAAGGGATTTTGCCGATTTCGGCCTATTGGTTAAAAAATGA
GCTGATTTAACAAAAATTTAACGCGAATTTTAACAAAATATTAACGCTTACAATTTAGGTGGCACTTTTC
GGGGAAATGTGCGCGGAACCCCTATTTGTTTATTTTTCTAAATACATTCAAATATGTATCCGCTCATGAG
ACAATAACCCTGATAAATGCTTCAATAATATTGAAAAAGGAAGAGTATGAGTATTCAACATTTCCGTGTC
GCCCTTATTCCCTTTTTTGCGGCATTTTGCCTTCCTGTTTTTGCTCACCCAGAAACGCTGGTGAAAGTAA
AAGATGCTGAAGATCAGTTGGGTGCACGAGTGGGTTACATCGAACTGGATCTCAACAGCGGTAAGATCCT
TGAGAGTTTTCGCCCCGAAGAACGTTTTCCAATGATGAGCACTTTTAAAGTTCTGCTATGTGGCGCGGTA
TTATCCCGTATTGACGCCGGGCAAGAGCAACTCGGTCGCCGCATACACTATTCTCAGAATGACTTGGTTG
AGTACTCACCAGTCACAGAAAAGCATCTTACGGATGGCATGACAGTAAGAGAATTATGCAGTGCTGCCAT
AACCATGAGTGATAACACTGCGGCCAACTTACTTCTGACAACGATCGGAGGACCGAAGGAGCTAACCGCT
TTTTTGCACAACATGGGGGATCATGTAACTCGCCTTGATCGTTGGGAACCGGAGCTGAATGAAGCCATAC
CAAACGACGAGCGTGACACCACGATGCCTGTAGCAATGGCAACAACGTTGCGCAAACTATTAACTGGCGA
ACTACTTACTCTAGCTTCCCGGCAACAATTAATAGACTGGATGGAGGCGGATAAAGTTGCAGGACCACTT
CTGCGCTCGGCCCTTCCGGCTGGCTGGTTTATTGCTGATAAATCTGGAGCCGGTGAGCGTGGGTCTCGCG
GTATCATTGCAGCACTGGGGCCAGATGGTAAGCCCTCCCGTATCGTAGTTATCTACACGACGGGGAGTCA
GGCAACTATGGATGAACGAAATAGACAGATCGCTGAGATAGGTGCCTCACTGATTAAGCATTGGTAACTG
TCAGACCAAGTTTACTCATATATACTTTAGATTGATTTAAAACTTCATTTTTAATTTAAAAGGATCTAGG
TGAAGATCCTTTTTGATAATCTCATGACCAAAATCCCTTAACGTGAGTTTTCGTTCCACTGAGCGTCAGA
CCCCGTAGAAAAGATCAAAGGATCTTCTTGAGATCCTTTTTTTCTGCGCGTAATCTGCTGCTTGCAAACA
AAAAAACCACCGCTACCAGCGGTGGTTTGTTTGCCGGATCAAGAGCTACCAACTCTTTTTCCGAAGGTAA
CTGGCTTCAGCAGAGCGCAGATACCAAATACTGTTCTTCTAGTGTAGCCGTAGTTAGGCCACCACTTCAA
GAACTCTGTAGCACCGCCTACATACCTCGCTCTGCTAATCCTGTTACCAGTGGCTGCTGCCAGTGGCGAT
AAGTCGTGTCTTACCGGGTTGGACTCAAGACGATAGTTACCGGATAAGGCGCAGCGGTCGGGCTGAACGG
GGGGTTCGTGCACACAGCCCAGCTTGGAGCGAACGACCTACACCGAACTGAGATACCTACAGCGTGAGCT
ATGAGAAAGCGCCACGCTTCCCGAAGGGAGAAAGGCGGACAGGTATCCGGTAAGCGGCAGGGTCGGAACA
GGAGAGCGCACGAGGGAGCTTCCAGGGGGAAACGCCTGGTATCTTTATAGTCCTGTCGGGTTTCGCCACC
TCTGACTTGAGCGTCGATTTTTGTGATGCTCGTCAGGGGGGCGGAGCCTATGGAAAAACGCCAGCAACGC
GGCCTTTTTACGGTTCCTGGCCTTTTGCTGGCCTTTTGCTCACATGTTCTTTCCTGCGTTATCCCCTGAT
TCTGTGGATAACCGTATTACCGCCTTTGAGTGAGCTGATACCGCTCGCCGCAGCCGAACGACCGAGCGCA
GCGAGTCAGTGAGC
